>Addgene plasmid #147169 | pAc5.1B-lambdaN-HA-DmNot1_1147-1386-L1279A_P | depositor full sequence | sequence record 289616 | Full Sequence
CTTCAAGGAATTAATTCTATATTCTAAAAACACAAATGATACTTCTAAAAAAAATCATGAATGGCATCAA
CTCTGAATCAAATCTTTGCAGATGCACCTACTTCTCATTTCCACTGTCACATCATTTTTCCAGATCTCGC
TGCCTGTTATGTGGCCCACAAACCAAGACACGTTTTATGGCCATTAAAGCTGGCTGATCGTCGCCAAACA
CCAAATACATATCAATATGTACATTCGAGAAAGAAGCGATCAAAGAAGCGTCTTCGGGCGAGTAGGAGAA
TGCGGAGGAGAAGGAGAACGAGCTGATCTAGTATCTCTCCACAATCCAATGCCAACTGACCAACTGGCCA
TATTCGGAGCAATTTGAAGCCAATTTCCATCGCCTGGCGATCGCTCCATTCTTGGCTATATGTTTTTCAC
CGTTCCCGGGGCCATTTTCAAAGACTCGTCGGTAAGATAAGATTGTGTCACTCGCTGTCTCTCTTCATTT
GTCGAAGAATGCTGAGGAATTTCGCGATGACGTCGGCGAGTATTTTGAAGAATGAGAATAATTTGTATTT
ATACGAAAATCAGTTAGTGGAATTTTCTACAAAAACATGTTATCTATAGATAATTTTGTTGCAAAATATG
TTGACTATGACAAAGATTGTATGTATATACCTTTAATGTATTCTCATTTTCTTATGTATTTATAATGGCA
ATGATGATACTGATGATATTTTAAGATGATGCCAGACCACAGGCTGATTTCTGCGTCTTTTGCCGAACGC
AGTGCATGTGCGGTTGTTGTTTTTTGGAATAGTTTCAATTTTCGGACTGTCCGCTTTGATTTCAGTTTCT
TGGCTTATTCAAAAAGCAAAGTAAAGCCAAAAAAGCGAGATGGCAATACCAAATGCGGCAAAACGGTAGT
GGAAGGAAAGGGGTGCGGGGCAGCGGAAGGAAGGGTGGGGCGGGGCGTGGCGGGGTCTGTGGCTGGGCGC
GACGTCACCGACGTTGGAGCCACTCCTTTGACCATGTGTGCGTGTGTGTATTATTCGTGTCTCGCCACTC
GCCGGTTGTTTTTTTCTTTTTATCTCGCTCTCTCTAGCGCCATCTCGTACGCATGCTCAACGCACCGCAT
GTTGCCGTGTCCTTTATGCGTCATTTTGGCTCGAAATAGGCAATTATTTAAACAAAGATTAGTCAACGAA
AACGCTAAAATAAATAAGTCTACAATATGGTTACTTATTGCCATGTGTGTGCAGCCAACGATAGCAACAA
AAGCAACAACACAGTGGCTTTCCCTCTTTCACTTTTTGTTTGCAAGCGCGTGCGAGCAAGACGGCACGAC
CGGCAAACGCAATTACGCTGACAAAGAGCAGACGAAGTTTTGGCCGAAAAACATCAAGGCGCCTGATACG
AATGCATTTGCAATAACAATTGCGATATTTAATATTGTTTATGAAGCTGTTTGACTTCAAAACACACAAA
AAAAAAAATAAAACAAATTATTTGAAAGAGAATTAGGAATCGGACAGCTTATCGTTACGGGCTAACAGCA
CACCGAGACGAAATAGCTTACCTGACGTCACAGCCTCTGGAAGAACTGCCGCCAAGCAGAGAGAGAGAGA
AAAAGAGGGAGAGCAGCTTAGACCGCATGTGCTTGTGTGTGAGGCGTCTCTCTCTTCGTCTCCTGTTTGC
GCAAACGCATAGACTGCACTGAGAAAATCGATTACCTATTTTTTATGAATGAATATTTGCACTATTACTA
TTCAAAACTATTAAGATAGCAATCACATTCAATAGCCAAATACTATACCACCTGAGCGATGCAACGAAAT
GATCAATTTGAGCAAAAATGCTGCATATTTAGGACGGCATCATTATAGAAATGCTTCTTGCTGTGTACTT
TTCTCTCGTCTGGCAGCTGTTTCGCCGTTATTGTTAAAACCGGCTTAAGTTAGGTGTGTTTTCTACGACT
AGTGATGCCCCTACTAGAAGATGTGTGTTGCACAAATGTCCCTGAATAACCAATTTGAAGTGCAGATAGC
AGTAAACGTAAGCTAATATGAATATTATTTAACTGTAATGTTTTAATATCGCTGGACATTACTAATAAAC
CCACTATAAACACATGTACATATGTATGTTTTGGCATACAATGAGTAGTTGGGGAAAAAATGTGTAAAAG
CACCGTGACCATCACAGCATAAAGATAACCAGCTGAAGTATCGAATATGAGTAACCCCCAAATTGAATCA
CATGCCGCAACTGATAGGACCCATGGAAGTACACTCTTCATGGCGATATACAAGACACACACAAGCACGA
ACACCCAGTTGCGGAGGAAATTCTCCGTAAATGAAAACCCAATCGGCGAACAATTCATACCCATATATGG
TAAAAGTTTTGAACGCGACTTGAGAGCGGAGAGCATTGCGGCTGATAAGGTTTTAGCGCTAAGCGGGCTT
TATAAAACGGGCTGCGGGACCAGTTTTCATATCACTACCGTTTGAGTTCTTGTGCTGTGTGGATACTCCT
CCCGACACAAAGCCGCTCCATCAGCCAGCAGTCGTCTAATCCAGAGACCCCGGATCGGGGTACCAACATG
GACGCACAAACACGACGACGTGAGCGTCGCGCTGAGAAACAAGCTCAATGGAAAGCTGCAAACGGTGGAT
CTCCTCCACATATGGCTTACCCATACGATGTTCCAGATTACGCTCCTCCAAGCTTAATTAAGATGGTGAC
TGTGCCACCAGAGCCTGTGCAGGACAAAACTGCCTTTATTTTCAACAACTTGAGCCAGCTGAACATACCG
CAGAAGTGCGATGAGATAAAGGAGATTATGACCAAGGAGTATTGGCCGTGGCTAGCGCAATATCTGGTCC
TCAAACGCGCATCAATGGAGTTCAACTTCCACACACTATATTACAACTTTTTGGATGCCCTTAAAAACGG
CGAGATCAACCGATTCGTAACCAAAGAGACCCTACGCAACATCAAGGTACTCTTGCGCTCCGATAAGGGA
GTTATTAATTTCTCCGATCGAAGTCTGTTGAAGAACCTCGGACACTGGTTGGGCATGATGACCTTAGGTC
GCAATCGCCCCATCCTGCAGTTGGATCTGGATCTTAAATCCGCTTTGGCTGAGGCTTACCACAAGGGCCA
GCAGGAACTGCTTTTTGTGGTTCCTTTCGTAGCCAAGATCCTTGAGTCATCCGCCAAGTCTCGCATCTTC
CGATCGCCCAATCCATGGACAATGGGTATCATGTACGTGCTTGCTGAGCTTCACCAGGAGCCAGACCTTA
AGCTGAACCTGAAGTTTGAAATCGAAGTACTCTGCAAAACACTTAATCTGGAGTTGGCCAAGTTGCGACA
AGTGATCTACCTGAAGGATCCCAATCGAACTCACCGGATTGAAGAGCAGATGTCGCAACCAAAACCGAAA
CAACTTGAGCCAGTGTGATCTAGAGGGCCCGCGGTTCGAAGGTAAGCCTATCCCTAACCCTCTCCTCGGT
CTCGATTCTACGCGTACCGGTCATCATCACCATCACCATTGAGTTTAAACCCGCTGATCAGCCTCGACTG
TGCCTTCTAAGGCCTGAGCTCGCTGATCAGCCTCGATCGAGGATCCAGACATGATAAGATACATTGATGA
GTTTGGACAAACCACAACTAGAATGCAGTGAAAAAAATGCTTTATTTGTGAAATTTGTGATGCTATTGCT
TTATTTGTAACCATTATAAGCTGCAATAAACAAGTTAACAACAACAATTGCATTCATTTTATGTTTCAGG
TTCAGGGGGAGGTGTGGGAGGTTTTTTAAAGCAAGTAAAACCTCTACAAATGTGGTATGGCTGATTATGA
TCAGTCGACCGATGCCCTTGAGAGCCTTCAACCCAGTCAGCTCCTTCCGGTGGGCGCGGGGCATGACTAT
CGTCGCCGCACTTATGACTGTCTTCTTTATCATGCAACTCGTAGGACAGGTGCCGGCAGCGCTCTGGGTC
ATTTTCGGCGAGGACCGCTTTCGCTGGAGCGCGACGATGATCGGCCTGTCGCTTGCGGTATTCGGAATCT
TGCACGCCCTCGCTCAAGCCTTCGTCACTGGTCCCGCCACCAAACGTTTCGGCGAGAAGCAGGCCATTAT
CGCCGGCATGGCGGCCGACGCGCTGGGCTACGTCTTGCTGGCGTTCGCGACGCGAGGCTGGATGGCCTTC
CCCATTATGATTCTTCTCGCTTCCGGCGGCATCGGGATGCCCGCGTTGCAGGCCATGCTGTCCAGGCAGG
TAGATGACGACCATCAGGGACAGCTTCAAGGATCGCTCGCGGCTCTTACCAGCCAGCAAAAGGCCAGGAA
CCGTAAAAAGGCCGCGTTGCTGGCGTTTTTCCATAGGCTCCGCCCCCCTGACGAGCATCACAAAAATCGA
CGCTCAAGTCAGAGGTGGCGAAACCCGACAGGACTATAAAGATACCAGGCGTTTCCCCCTGGAAGCTCCC
TCGTGCGCTCTCCTGTTCCGACCCTGCCGCTTACCGGATACCTGTCCGCCTTTCTCCCTTCGGGAAGCGT
GGCGCTTTCTCAATGCTCACGCTGTAGGTATCTCAGTTCGGTGTAGGTCGTTCGCTCCAAGCTGGGCTGT
GTGCACGAACCCCCCGTTCAGCCCGACCGCTGCGCCTTATCCGGTAACTATCGTCTTGAGTCCAACCCGG
TAAGACACGACTTATCGCCACTGGCAGCAGCCACTGGTAACAGGATTAGCAGAGCGAGGTATGTAGGCGG
TGCTACAGAGTTCTTGAAGTGGTGGCCTAACTACGGCTACACTAGAAGGACAGTATTTGGTATCTGCGCT
CTGCTGAAGCCAGTTACCTTCGGAAAAAGAGTTGGTAGCTCTTGATCCGGCAAACAAACCACCGCTGGTA
GCGGTGGTTTTTTTGTTTGCAAGCAGCAGATTACGCGCAGAAAAAAAGGATCTCAAGAAGATCCTTTGAT
CTTTTCTACGGGGTCTGACGCTCAGTGGAACGAAAACTCACGTTAAGGGATTTTGGTCATGAGATTATCA
AAAAGGATCTTCACCTAGATCCTTTTAAATTAAAAATGAAGTTTTAAATCAATCTAAAGTATATATGAGT
AAACTTGGTCTGACAGTTACCAATGCTTAATCAGTGAGGCACCTATCTCAGCGATCTGTCTATTTCGTTC
ATCCATAGTTGCCTGACTCCCCGTCGTGTAGATAACTACGATACGGGAGGGCTTACCATCTGGCCCCAGT
GCTGCAATGATACCGCGAGACCCACGCTCACCGGCTCCAGATTTATCAGCAATAAACCAGCCAGCCGGAA
GGGCCGAGCGCAGAAGTGGTCCTGCAACTTTATCCGCCTCCATCCAGTCTATTAATTGTTGCCGGGAAGC
TAGAGTAAGTAGTTCGCCAGTTAATAGTTTGCGCAACGTTGTTGCCATTGCTGCAGGCATCGTGGTGTCA
CGCTCGTCGTTTGGTATGGCTTCATTCAGCTCCGGTTCCCAACGATCAAGGCGAGTTACATGATCCCCCA
TGTTGTGCAAAAAAGCGGTTAGCTCCTTCGGTCCTCCGATCGTTGTCAGAAGTAAGTTGGCCGCAGTGTT
ATCACTCATGGTTATGGCAGCACTGCATAATTCTCTTACTGTCATGCCATCCGTAAGATGCTTTTCTGTG
ACTGGTGAGTACTCAACCAAGTCATTCTGAGAATAGTGTATGCGGCGACCGAGTTGCTCTTGCCCGGCGT
CAACACGGGATAATACCGCGCCACATAGCAGAACTTTAAAAGTGCTCATCATTGGAAAACGTTCTTCGGG
GCGAAAACTCTCAAGGATCTTACCGCTGTTGAGATCCAGTTCGATGTAACCCACTCGTGCACCCAACTGA
TCTTCAGCATCTTTTACTTTCACCAGCGTTTCTGGGTGAGCAAAAACAGGAAGGCAAAATGCCGCAAAAA
AGGGAATAAGGGCGACACGGAAATGTTGAATACTCATACTCTTCCTTTTTCAATATTATTGAAGCATTTA
TCAGGGTTATTGTCTCATGAGCGGATACATATTTGAATGTATTTAGAAAAATAAACAAATAGGGGTTCCG
CGCACATTTCCCCGAAAAGTGCCACCTGACGTCTAAGAAACCATTATTATCATGACATTAACCTATAAAA
ATAGGCGTATCACGAGGCCCTTTCGT
Features (pLannotate 1.2.2; 11 found; start..end, strand, type, name):
     56..2568    +  promoter       Ac5 promoter: Drosophila melanogaster actin 5C promoter
   2588..2653    +  CDS            N (fragment): REGN_LAMBD - Experimental evidence at protein level: Swiss-Prot protein existence level 1. Plays a role as a transcriptional antitermination factor that allows the virus to initiate its lytic phase. Activates expression of the delayed viral early genes by modifying host RNA polymerase (RNAP) into a form that is resistant to termination signals. This antitermination function requires the host NusA protein which serves to stabilize the interaction between antitermination protein N and host RNA polymerase. From Escherichia phage lambda (Bacteriophage lambda).
   2678..2704    +  CDS            3xHA (fragment): three tandem HA epitope tags
   2735..3442    +  CDS            Cnot1 (fragment): CNOT1_MOUSE - Also known as Kiaa1007. Experimental evidence at protein level: Swiss-Prot protein existence level 1. Scaffolding component of the CCR4-NOT complex which is one of the major cellular mRNA deadenylases and is linked to various cellular processes including bulk mRNA degradation, miRNA-mediated repression, translational repression during translational initiation and general transcription regulation. Additional complex functions may be a consequence of its influence on mRNA expression. Its scaffolding function implies its interaction with the catalytic complex module and diverse RNA-
   3471..3512    +  CDS            V5 tag: epitope tag from simian virus 5
   3612..3746    -  polyA_signal   SV40 poly(A) signal: SV40 polyadenylation signal
   3769..3853    -  CDS            large T antigen (fragment): large T antigen from SV40 (simian virus 40)
   3854..4324    +  CDS            TcR (fragment): tetracycline efflux protein; tet; confers resistance to tetracycline
   4368..4956    -  rep_origin     ori: high-copy-number ColE1/pMB1/pBR322/pUC origin of replication
   5127..5987    -  CDS            AmpR: β-lactamase; bla; confers resistance to ampicillin, carbenicillin, and related antibiotics
   5988..6092    -  promoter       AmpR promoter: bla
