[The description below was written by a language model from this plasmid's Addgene catalogue record and pLannotate feature annotations shown in this document.]
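Description:
pAc5.1B-lambdaN-HA-DmNot1_1147-1386-L1279A_P is a 6,186-nt insect expression plasmid. The catalogue lists the backbone as unknown, although the name and feature layout point to a pAc5.1-type vector. Expression is driven by the Drosophila melanogaster actin 5C (Ac5) promoter, a strong constitutive promoter commonly used in cultured fly cells such as S2 cells, and transcripts are terminated by an SV40 polyadenylation signal. In bacteria the plasmid replicates from a ColE1/pUC-type origin and is selected with ampicillin through a bla gene under its own promoter. The origin is annotated as high copy, whereas the repository entry records the plasmid as low copy. Short fragments annotated as tetracycline resistance and SV40 large T antigen appear to be non-functional backbone remnants.

The open reading frame begins with a short fragment of the bacteriophage lambda N protein, followed by an HA epitope. The annotation tool calls this a fragment of 3xHA, but its length fits a single tag. Next comes residues 1147–1386 of Drosophila Not1, the scaffold subunit of the CCR4-NOT deadenylase complex, which the tool matched to its mouse homologue Cnot1. The fragment carries the L1279A substitution, and the depositor also notes one silent change relative to the reference transcript. A V5 tag lies downstream of the insert, but the record does not show whether it is translated in frame.

The lambda N peptide binds BoxB RNA hairpins, so fusions of this kind are typically used in tethering assays that recruit a protein to a BoxB-containing reporter mRNA to test its effect on translation or decay. The record itself gives the purpose only as insect expression of the mutant fragment, and it does not state what the L1279A mutation is meant to disrupt.
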