Addgene plasmid #147169: pAc5.1B-lambdaN-HA-DmNot1_1147-1386-L1279A_P
Purpose: Insect Expression of DmNot1_1147-1386-L1279A
Depositing lab: Elisa Izaurralde. Depositing organization: Max Planck Institute for Developmental Biology.
Backbone
  Vector backbone: Unknown
  Vector type: Insect Expression
Growth in bacteria
  Bacterial resistance: Ampicillin, 100 μg/mL
  Growth temperature: 37°C
  Growth strain: DH5alpha
  Copy number: Low Copy
Gene/Insert
  Gene/Insert name: DmNot1_1147-1386-L1279A
  Species: D. melanogaster (fly)
  Mutation: 1 silent mutation compared to the sequence given by NM_001103772.2.
  Entrez Gene: Not1 (a.k.a. Dmel_CG34407, CG1874, CG1884, CG34407, Dmel\CG34407, Dmel_CG1874, Dmel_CG1884, NOT, NOT1, anon-EST:Liang-1.29, anon-WO0118547.221, clone 1.29, not1)
  Cloning method: Unknown
Terms and licenses: Academic/Nonprofit Terms; Industry Terms: Not Available to Industry
Depositor comments: Plasmids from this collection were made available to the research community and donated after the lab closed. Please note that the sequence provided by the depositing laboratory may be theoretical/predicted or based on Sanger sequencing results. There may be discrepancies between sequencing results obtained by Addgene and the depositor sequence. If an Addgene verified sequence is not available, please contact before placing your order to request that our lab fully sequence the plasmid.
How to cite: pAc5.1B-lambdaN-HA-DmNot1_1147-1386-L1279A_P was a gift from Elisa Izaurralde (Addgene plasmid # 147169 ; http://n2t.net/addgene:147169 ; RRID:Addgene_147169)
